>Addgene plasmid #176932 | AAVS1_Puro_hPGK1_hGEM(1-110)_mNG_hSLBP(18-108) | addgene full sequence | sequence record 378103 | Addgene NGS Result
TCGCGCGTTTCGGTGATGACGGTGAAAACCTCTGACACATGCAGCTCCCGGAGACGGTCACAGCTTGTCT
GTAAGCGGATGCCGGGAGCAGACAAGCCCGTCAGGGCGCGTCAGCGGGTGTTGGCGGGTGTCGGGGCTGG
CTTAACTATGCGGCATCAGAGCAGATTGTACTGAGAGTGCACCATATGCGGTGTGAAATACCGCACAGAT
GCGTAAGGAGAAAATACCGCATCAGGCGCCATTCGCCATTCAGGCTGCGCAACTGTTGGGAAGGGCGATC
GGTGCGGGCCTCTTCGCTATTACGCCAGAATTCGCCCTTTGCTTTCTCTGACCAGCATTCTCTCCCCTGG
GCCTGTGCCGCTTTCTGTCTGCAGCTTGTGGCCTGGGTCACCTCTACGGCTGGCCCAGATCCTTCCCTGC
CGCCTCCTTCAGGTTCCGTCTTCCTCCACTCCCTCTTCCCCTTGCTCTCTGCTGTGTTGCTGCCCAAGGA
TGCTCTTTCCGGAGCACTTCCTTCTCGGCGCTGCACCACGTGATGTCCTCTGAGCGGATCCTCCCCGTGT
CTGGGTCCTCTCCGGGCATCTCTCCTCCCTCACCCAACCCCATGCCGTCTTCACTCGCTGGGTTCCCTTT
TCCTTCTCCTTCTGGGGCCTGTGCCATCTCTCGTTTCTTAGGATGGCCTTCTCCGACGGATGTCTCCCTT
GCGTCCCGCCTCCCCTTCTTGTAGGCCTGCATCATCACCGTTTTTCTGGACAACCCCAAAGTACCCCGTC
TCCCTGGCTTTAGCCACCTCTCCATCCTCTTGCTTTCTTTGCCTGGACACCCCGTTCTCCTGTGGATTCG
GGTCACCTCTCACTCCTTTCATTTGGGCAGCTCCCCTACCCCCCTTACCTCTCTAGTCTGTGCTAGCTCT
TCCAGCCCCCTGTCATGGCATCTTCCAGGGGTCCGAGAGCTCAGCTAGTCTTCTTCCTCCAACCCGGGCC
CCTATGTCCACTTCAGGACAGCATGTTTGCTGCCTCCAGGGATCCTGTGTCCCCGAGCTGGGACCACCTT
ATATTCCCAGGGCCGGTTAATGTGGCTCTGGTTCTGGGTACTTTTATCTGTCCCCTCCACCCCACAGTGG
GGCAAGCTTCTGACCTCTTCTCTTCCTCCCACAGGGCCTCGAGAGATCTGGCGGCGGAGAGGGCAGAGGA
AGTCTTCTAACATGCGGTGACGTGGAGGAGAATCCCGGCCCTAGCACCGAGTACAAGCCCACGGTGCGCC
TCGCCACCCGCGACGACGTCCCCAGGGCCGTACGCACCCTCGCCGCCGCGTTCGCCGACTACCCCGCCAC
GCGCCACACCGTCGATCCGGACCGCCACATCGAGCGGGTCACCGAGCTGCAAGAACTCTTCCTCACGCGC
GTCGGGCTCGACATCGGCAAGGTGTGGGTCGCGGACGACGGCGCCGCGGTGGCGGTCTGGACCACGCCGG
AGAGCGTCGAAGCGGGGGCGGTGTTCGCCGAGATCGGCCCGCGCATGGCCGAGTTGAGCGGTTCCCGGCT
GGCCGCGCAGCAACAGATGGAAGGCCTCCTGGCGCCGCACCGGCCCAAGGAGCCCGCGTGGTTCCTGGCC
ACCGTCGGCGTCTCGCCCGACCACCAGGGCAAGGGTCTGGGCAGCGCCGTCGTGCTCCCCGGAGTGGAGG
CGGCCGAGCGCGCCGGGGTGCCCGCCTTCCTGGAGACCTCCGCGCCCCGCAACCTCCCCTTCTACGAGCG
GCTCGGCTTCACCGTCACCGCCGACGTCGAGGTGCCCGAAGGACCGCGCACCTGGTGCATGACCCGCAAG
CCCGGTGCCTGATCTAGACAGACATGATAAGATACATTGATGAGTTTGGACAAACCACAACTAGAATGCA
GTGAAAAAAATGCTTTATTTGTGAAATTTGTGATGCTATTGCTTTATTTGTAACCATTATAAGCTGCAAT
AAACAAGTTAACAACAACAATTGCATTCATTTTATGTTTCAGGTTCAGGGGGAGGTGTGGGAGGTTTTTT
AATGCATCCACGGGGTTGGGGTTGCGCCTTTTCCAAGGCAGCCCTGGGTTTGCGCAGGGACGCGGCTGCT
CTGGGCGTGGTTCCGGGAAACGCAGCGGCGCCGACCCTGGGTCTCGCACATTCTTCACGTCCGTTCGCAG
CGTCACCCGGATCTTCGCCGCTACCCTTGTGGGCCCCCCGGCGACGCTTCCTGCTCCGCCCCTAAGTCGG
GAAGGTTCCTTGCGGTTCGCGGCGTGCCGGACGTGACAAACGGAAGCCGCACGTCTCACTAGTACCCTCG
CAGACGGACAGCGCCAGGGAGCAATGGCAGCGCGCCGACCGCGATGGGCTGTGGCCAATAGCGGCTGCTC
AGCAGGGCGCGCCGAGAGCAGCGGCCGGGAAGGGGCGGTGCGGGAGGCGGGGTGTGGGGCGGTAGTGTGG
GCCCTGTTCCTGCCCGCGCGGTGTTCCGCATTCTGCAAGCCTCCGGAGCGCACGTCGGCAGTCGGCTCCC
TCGTTGACCGAATCACCGACCTCTCTCCCCAGGATCCGTACGATATCGCCATGAATCCCAGTATGAAGCA
GAAACAAGAAGAAATCAAAGAGAATATAAAGAATAGTTCTGTCCCAAGAAGAACTCTGAAGATGATTCAG
CCTTCTGCATCTGGATCTCTTGTTGGAAGAGAAAATGAGCTGTCCGCAGGCTTGTCCAAAAGGAAACATC
GGAATGACCACTTAACATCTACAACTTCCAGCCCTGGGGTTATTGTCCCAGAATCTAGTGAAAATAAAAA
TCTTGGAGGAGTCACCCAGGAGTCATTTGATCTTATGATTAAAGAAAATCCATCCTCTCAGTATTGGAAG
GAAGTGGCAGAAAAACGGAGAAAGGCGCTGGGCGGGGGATCCATGGTGAGCAAGGGCGAGGAGGATAACA
TGGCCTCTCTCCCAGCGACACATGAGTTACACATCTTTGGCTCCATCAACGGTGTGGACTTTGACATGGT
GGGTCAGGGCACCGGCAATCCAAATGATGGTTATGAGGAGTTAAACCTGAAGTCCACCAAGGGTGACCTC
CAGTTCTCCCCCTGGATTCTGGTCCCTCATATCGGGTATGGCTTCCATCAGTACCTGCCCTACCCTGACG
GGATGTCGCCTTTCCAGGCCGCTATGGTAGATGGCTCCGGATACCAAGTCCATCGCACAATGCAGTTTGA
AGATGGTGCCTCCCTTACTGTTAACTACCGCTACACCTACGAGGGAAGCCACATCAAAGGAGAGGCCCAG
GTGAAGGGGACTGGTTTCCCTGCTGACGGTCCTGTGATGACCAACTCGCTGACCGCTGCGGACTGGTGCA
GGTCGAAGAAGACTTACCCCAACGACAAAACCATCATCAGTACCTTTAAGTGGAGTTACACCACTGGAAA
TGGCAAGCGCTACCGGAGCACTGCGCGGACCACCTACACCTTTGCCAAGCCAATGGCGGCTAACTATCTG
AAGAACCAGCCGATGTACGTGTTCCGTAAGACGGAGCTCAAGCACTCCAAGACCGAGCTCAACTTCAAGG
AGTGGCAAAAGGCCTTTACCGATGTGATGGGCATGGACGAGCTGTACAAGGGATATCCATCACACTGGCG
GCCGCTCGAGGCCAGCCCGCCGTCCCCCGCGCGATGGAGCCTGGGACGGAAGCGCAGAGCCGACGGCAGG
CGCTGGAGGCCCGAAGACGCCGAGGAGGCAGAGCACCGCGGCGCCGAGCGCAGACCCGAGAGCTTTACCA
CTCCTGAAGGCCCTAAACCCCGTTCCAGATGCTCTGACTGGGCAAGTGCAGTTGAAGAAGATGAAATGAG
GACCAGAGTTAACAAAGAAATGGCAAGATATAAAAGGAAACTCCTCATCAATGACTTTGGAAGAGAGAGA
AAATGATAAGTTTAAACCCTGCAGGCTGTGCCTTCTAGTTGCCAGCCATCTGTTGTTTGCCCCTCCCCCG
TGCCTTCCTTGACCCTGGAAGGTGCCACTCCCACTGTCCTTTCCTAATAAAATGAGGAAATTGCATCGCA
TTGTCTGAGTAGGTGTCATTCTATTCTGGGGGGTGGGGTGGGGCAGGACAGCAAGGGGGAGGATTGGGAA
GACAATAGCAGGCATGCTGGGGATGCGGTGGGCTCTATGGGTCGACAGTACTAAGCTTTACTAGGGACAG
GATTGGTGACAGAAAAGCCCCATCCTTAGGCCTCCTCCTTCCTAGTCTCCTGATATTGGGTCTAACCCCC
ACCTCCTGTTAGGCAGATTCCTTATCTGGTGACACACCCCCATTTCCTGGAGCCATCTCTCTCCTTGCCA
GAACCTCTAAGGTTTGCTTACGATGGAGCCAGAGAGGATCCTGGGAGGGAGAGCTTGGCAGGGGGTGGGA
GGGAAGGGGGGGATGCGTGACCTGCCCGGTTCTCAGTGGCCACCCTGCGCTACCCTCTCCCAGAACCTGA
GCTGCTCTGACGCGGCTGTCTGGTGCGTTTCACTGATCCTGGTGCTGCAGCTTCCTTACACTTCCCAAGA
GGAGAAGCAGTTTGGAAAAACAAAATCAGAATAAGTTGGTCCTGAGTTCTAACTTTGGCTCTTCACCTTT
CTAGTCCCCAATTTATATTGTTCCTCCGTGCGTCAGTTTTACCTGTGAGATAAGGCCAGTAGCCAGCCCC
GTCCTGGCAGGGCTGTGGTGAGGAGGGGGGTGTCCGTGTGGAAAACTCCCTTTGTGAGAATGGTGCGTCC
TAGGTGTTCACCAGGTCGTGGCCGCCTCTACTCCCTTTCTCTTTCTCCATCCTTCTTTCCTTAAAGAGTC
CCCAGTGCTATCTGGGACATATTCCTCCGCCCAGAGCAGGGTCCCGCTTCCCTAAGGCCCTGCTCTGGGC
TTCTGGGTTTGAGTCCTTGGCAAGCCCAGGAGAGGCGCTCAGGCTTCCCTGTCCCCCTTCCTCGTCCACC
ATCTCATGCCCCTGGCTCTCCTGCCCCTTCCCTACAGGGGTTCCTGGCTCTGCTCTAAGGGCGAATTCTG
CATTAATGAATCGGCCAACGCGCGGGGAGAGGCGGTTTGCGTATTGGGCGCTCTTCCGCTTCCTCGCTCA
CTGACTCGCTGCGCTCGGTCGTTCGGCTGCGGCGAGCGGTATCAGCTCACTCAAAGGCGGTAATACGGTT
ATCCACAGAATCAGGGGATAACGCAGGAAAGAACATGTGAGCAAAAGGCCAGCAAAAGGCCAGGAACCGT
AAAAAGGCCGCGTTGCTGGCGTTTTTCCATAGGCTCCGCCCCCCTGACGAGCATCACAAAAATCGACGCT
CAAGTCAGAGGTGGCGAAACCCGACAGGACTATAAAGATACCAGGCGTTTCCCCCTGGAAGCTCCCTCGT
GCGCTCTCCTGTTCCGACCCTGCCGCTTACCGGATACCTGTCCGCCTTTCTCCCTTCGGGAAGCGTGGCG
CTTTCTCATAGCTCACGCTGTAGGTATCTCAGTTCGGTGTAGGTCGTTCGCTCCAAGCTGGGCTGTGTGC
ACGAACCCCCCGTTCAGCCCGACCGCTGCGCCTTATCCGGTAACTATCGTCTTGAGTCCAACCCGGTAAG
ACACGACTTATCGCCACTGGCAGCAGCCACTGGTAACAGGATTAGCAGAGCGAGGTATGTAGGCGGTGCT
ACAGAGTTCTTGAAGTGGTGGCCTAACTACGGCTACACTAGAAGAACAGTATTTGGTATCTGCGCTCTGC
TGAAGCCAGTTACCTTCGGAAAAAGAGTTGGTAGCTCTTGATCCGGCAAACAAACCACCGCTGGTAGCGG
TGGTTTTTTTGTTTGCAAGCAGCAGATTACGCGCAGAAAAAAAGGATCTCAAGAAGATCCTTTGATCTTT
TCTACGGGGTCTGACGCTCAGTGGAACGAAAACTCACGTTAAGGGATTTTGGTCATGAGATTATCAAAAA
GGATCTTCACCTAGATCCTTTTAAATTAAAAATGAAGTTTTAAATCAATCTAAAGTATATATGAGTAAAC
TTGGTCTGACAGTTACCAATGCTTAATCAGTGAGGCACCTATCTCAGCGATCTGTCTATTTCGTTCATCC
ATAGTTGCCTGACTCCCCGTCGTGTAGATAACTACGATACGGGAGGGCTTACCATCTGGCCCCAGTGCTG
CAATGATACCGCGAGACCCACGCTCACCGGCTCCAGATTTATCAGCAATAAACCAGCCAGCCGGAAGGGC
CGAGCGCAGAAGTGGTCCTGCAACTTTATCCGCCTCCATCCAGTCTATTAATTGTTGCCGGGAAGCTAGA
GTAAGTAGTTCGCCAGTTAATAGTTTGCGCAACGTTGTTGCCATTGCTACAGGCATCGTGGTGTCACGCT
CGTCGTTTGGTATGGCTTCATTCAGCTCCGGTTCCCAACGATCAAGGCGAGTTACATGATCCCCCATGTT
GTGCAAAAAAGCGGTTAGCTCCTTCGGTCCTCCGATCGTTGTCAGAAGTAAGTTGGCCGCAGTGTTATCA
CTCATGGTTATGGCAGCACTGCATAATTCTCTTACTGTCATGCCATCCGTAAGATGCTTTTCTGTGACTG
GTGAGTACTCAACCAAGTCATTCTGAGAATAGTGTATGCGGCGACCGAGTTGCTCTTGCCCGGCGTCAAT
ACGGGATAATACCGCGCCACATAGCAGAACTTTAAAAGTGCTCATCATTGGAAAACGTTCTTCGGGGCGA
AAACTCTCAAGGATCTTACCGCTGTTGAGATCCAGTTCGATGTAACCCACTCGTGCACCCAACTGATCTT
CAGCATCTTTTACTTTCACCAGCGTTTCTGGGTGAGCAAAAACAGGAAGGCAAAATGCCGCAAAAAAGGG
AATAAGGGCGACACGGAAATGTTGAATACTCATACTCTTCCTTTTTCAATATTATTGAAGCATTTATCAG
GGTTATTGTCTCATGAGCGGATACATATTTGAATGTATTTAGAAAAATAAACAAATAGGGGTTCCGCGCA
CATTTCCCCGAAAAGTGCCACCTGACGTCTAAGAAACCATTATTATCATGACATTAACCTATAAAAATAG
GCGTATCACGAGGCCCTTTCGTC
Features (pLannotate 1.2.2; 17 found; start..end, strand, type, name):
    137..236     +  misc_feature   bom (fragment): basis of mobility region from pBR322
    242..308     -  CDS            lacZα (fragment): LacZα fragment of β-galactosidase; lacZ fragment
    320..1123    +  misc_feature   HA-L: left homology arm from the adeno-associated virus integration site (AAVS1) within intron 1 of the human PPP1R12C gene
   1130..1155    +  misc_feature   SA: splice acceptor site
   1236..1832    +  CDS            PuroR (fragment): puromycin N-acetyltransferase; pac from Streptomyces; confers resistance to puromycin
   1848..1969    -  polyA_signal   SV40 poly(A) signal: SV40 polyadenylation signal
   2042..2552    +  promoter       hPGK promoter: human phosphoglycerate kinase 1 promoter
   2571..2900    +  CDS            GMNN (fragment): GEMI_HUMAN - Experimental evidence at protein level: Swiss-Prot protein existence level 1. Inhibits DNA replication by preventing the incorporation of MCM complex into pre-replication complex (pre-RC) (PubMed:9635433, PubMed:14993212, PubMed:20129055, PubMed:24064211). It is degraded during the mitotic phase of the cell cycle (PubMed:9635433, PubMed:14993212, PubMed:24064211). Its destruction at the metaphase- anaphase transition permits replication in the succeeding cell cycle (PubMed:9635433, PubMed:14993212, PubMed:24064211). Inhibits histone acetyltransferase activity of KAT7/HBO1 in a CDT
   2913..3620    +  CDS            mNeonGreen: mNeonGreen is a basic (constitutively fluorescent) green/yellow fluorescent protein published in 2013, derived from Branchiostoma lanceolatum. It is reported to be a very rapidly-maturing monomer with moderate acid sensitivity.
   3648..3923    +  CDS            SLBP (fragment): SLBP_HUMAN - Also known as HBP. Experimental evidence at protein level: Swiss-Prot protein existence level 1. RNA-binding protein involved in the histone pre-mRNA processing. Binds the stem-loop structure of replication-dependent histone pre-mRNAs and contributes to efficient 3'-end processing by stabilizing the complex between histone pre-mRNA and U7 small nuclear ribonucleoprotein (snRNP), via the histone downstream element (HDE). Plays an important role in targeting mature histone mRNA from the nucleus to the cytoplasm and to the translation machinery. Stabilizes mature histone mRNA and cou
   3946..4170    +  polyA_signal   bGH poly(A) signal: bovine growth hormone polyadenylation signal
   4190..5026    +  misc_feature   HA-R: right homology arm from the adeno-associated virus integration site (AAVS1) within intron 1 of the human PPP1R12C gene
   5038..5091    -  CDS            lacI (fragment): lac repressor; lacI; The lac repressor binds to the lac operator to inhibit transcription in E. coli. This inhibition can be relieved by adding lactose or isopropyl-β-D-thiogalactopyranoside (IPTG).
   5274..5862    -  rep_origin     ori: high-copy-number ColE1/pMB1/pBR322/pUC origin of replication
   6033..6893    -  CDS            AmpR: β-lactamase; bla; confers resistance to ampicillin, carbenicillin, and related antibiotics
   6894..6998    -  promoter       AmpR promoter: bla
   7093..35      +  CDS            rop (fragment) (across the origin): Rop protein, which maintains plasmids at low copy number; rop
