[The description below was written by a language model from this plasmid's Addgene catalogue record and pLannotate feature annotations shown in this document.]
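Description:
AAVS1_Puro_hPGK1_hGEM(1-110)_mNG_hSLBP(18-108) is a 7.1 kb homology-directed repair donor plasmid for inserting an S-phase-specific fluorescent cell-cycle probe (FUCCI-S) into the human AAVS1 safe harbor locus, which lies in intron 1 of PPP1R12C. It derives from the AAVS1_Puro_PGK1_3xFLAG_Twin_Strep backbone and is propagated in E. coli as a high-copy plasmid through a ColE1/pUC-type origin, with ampicillin selection from the β-lactamase gene. Short fragments of bom, lacZα, lacI and rop are annotated in the backbone and appear to be non-functional vector remnants.

The integrating cassette is flanked by left and right AAVS1 homology arms of roughly 800 bp each. Just inside the left arm, a splice acceptor precedes a puromycin N-acetyltransferase coding sequence that has no annotated promoter of its own. This gene-trap layout should give puromycin resistance mainly when the cassette is integrated correctly and spliced into the endogenous PPP1R12C transcript. An SV40 poly(A) signal is annotated after the marker, on the opposite strand. Downstream, the human PGK1 promoter drives a single fusion protein terminated by the bGH poly(A) signal: residues 1–110 of human Geminin, taken from the original FUCCI system, followed by the monomeric green/yellow fluorescent protein mNeonGreen and then residues 18–108 of human stem-loop binding protein (SLBP). Both human fragments come from proteins whose abundance is controlled across the cell cycle, and combining them is intended to confine mNeonGreen fluorescence to S phase, although the record does not describe the mechanism in detail.

The depositor recommends co-delivering the donor with an eSpCas9(1.1) plasmid targeting the AAVS1 T2 site, which makes the double-strand break that stimulates targeted integration. Puromycin selection then yields human cell lines expressing the reporter from a defined genomic site.
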