Addgene plasmid #176932: AAVS1_Puro_hPGK1_hGEM(1-110)_mNG_hSLBP(18-108)
Purpose: Donor for targeted integration of S-phase specific probe (FUCCI-S) to the AAVS1 safe harbor locus
Depositing lab: Yannick Doyon. Depositing organization: Universite Laval.
Backbone
  Vector backbone: AAVS1_Puro_PGK1_3xFLAG_Twin_Strep (Addgene plasmid # 68375)
  Backbone size w/o insert (bp): 5737
  Total vector size (bp): 7093
  Vector type: Mammalian Expression, Synthetic Biology
  Selectable markers: Puromycin
Growth in bacteria
  Bacterial resistance: Ampicillin, 100 μg/mL
  Growth temperature: 37°C
  Growth strain: DH5alpha
  Copy number: High Copy
Gene/Insert
  Gene/Insert name: hGEM(1-110)_mNG_hSLBP(18-108) (alt name: S-phase specific probe)
  Species: H. sapiens (human), Synthetic
  Insert size (bp): 1356
  GenBank ID: 51053 7884
  Promoter: PGK1
  Cloning method: Unknown
  Sequencing primers: 5′ TAG TGT GGG CCC TGT TCC TG; 3′ GAG GGG CAA ACA ACA GAT GG
Resource information
  A portion of this plasmid was derived from a plasmid made by: hGEM(1-110) sequence is derived from the original FUCCI system PMID: 18267078
Terms and licenses: Academic/Nonprofit Terms; Industry Terms: Not Available to Industry
Depositor comments: -Expression is driven by the human PGK1 promoter and BGH polyA -hGEM(1-110) sequence is derived from the original FUCCI system PMID: 18267078 -Use in combination with eSpCas9(1.1)_No_FLAG_AAVS1_T2 (Plasmid #79888)
How to cite: AAVS1_Puro_hPGK1_hGEM(1-110)_mNG_hSLBP(18-108) was a gift from Yannick Doyon (Addgene plasmid # 176932 ; http://n2t.net/addgene:176932 ; RRID:Addgene_176932)
